Addgene plasmid #196115: pTol2-nbt-mTagBFP2-P2A-mScarlet
Purpose: zebrafish expression of nbt-mTagBFP2-P2A-mScarlet
Depositing lab: Reinhard Köster. Depositing organization: Technische Universitaet Braunschweig. Publication: Dual-expression system for blue fluorescent protein optimization. Papadaki S, Wang X, Wang Y, Zhang H, Jia S, Liu S, Yang M, Zhang D, Jia JM, Koster RW, Namikawa K, Piatkevich KD. Sci Rep. 2022 Jun 17;12(1):10190. doi: 10.1038/s41598-022-13214-0. PubMed 35715437.
Backbone
  Vector backbone: pTol2-MCS
  Vector type: Zebrafish expression
Growth in bacteria
  Bacterial resistance: Ampicillin, 100 μg/mL
  Growth temperature: 37°C
  Growth strain: DH5alpha
  Copy number: High Copy
Gene/Insert
  Gene/Insert name: nbt-mTagBFP2-P2A-mScarlet
  Species: Synthetic
  Cloning method: Restriction Enzyme; 5′ cloning site uknown (unknown if destroyed); 3′ cloning site uknown (unknown if destroyed)
Terms and licenses: Academic/Nonprofit Terms; Industry Terms: Not Available to Industry
How to cite: pTol2-nbt-mTagBFP2-P2A-mScarlet was a gift from Reinhard Köster (Addgene plasmid # 196115 ; http://n2t.net/addgene:196115 ; RRID:Addgene_196115)
