[The description below was written by a language model from this plasmid's Addgene catalogue record and pLannotate feature annotations shown in this document.]
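Description:
pTol2-nbt-mTagBFP2-P2A-mScarlet is a 7.9 kb zebrafish expression plasmid built on the pTol2-MCS backbone. It is propagated in E. coli as a high-copy plasmid through a ColE1/pUC-type origin and selected with ampicillin via the β-lactamase gene and its native promoter. The backbone retains pBluescript-derived remnants, including T7 and T3 phage promoters, a fragment of the multiple cloning site, and lac promoter/operator sequences. These have no evident role in expression in fish. As the name indicates, the vector belongs to the Tol2 transposon family, in which Tol2 terminal repeats flanking the cargo allow transposase-mediated integration into the zebrafish genome. The automated feature table does not annotate the Tol2 arms, however.

The payload is a synthetic bicistronic cassette that encodes the monomeric blue fluorescent protein mTagBFP2, followed by a P2A peptide and the red fluorescent protein mScarlet, and ends in an SV40 polyadenylation signal. Ribosomal skipping at the 2A sequence yields the two fluorophores as separate polypeptides from one transcript in roughly equal amounts, so the red signal can serve as an internal expression reference for the blue one. The "nbt" in the name presumably refers to a neural β-tubulin promoter, commonly used for pan-neuronal expression. This would fit the roughly 3.5 kb unannotated region upstream of mTagBFP2, but neither the catalogue fields nor the feature table identifies the promoter explicitly. The stated purpose is expression of this cassette in zebrafish. The associated work concerns a dual-expression system for optimising blue fluorescent proteins, which suggests that this construct is used to assess mTagBFP2 brightness in vivo normalised to mScarlet.
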