Features (pLannotate 1.2.2; 15 found; start..end, strand, type, name):
    187..205     +  promoter       T7 promoter: promoter for bacteriophage T7 RNA polymerase
   3744..4454    +  CDS            mTagBFP2: mTagBFP2 is a basic (constitutively fluorescent) blue fluorescent protein published in 2011, derived from Entacmaea quadricolor. It is reported to be a very rapidly-maturing monomer with very low acid sensitivity.
   4488..4510    +  CDS            P2A (fragment): 2A peptide from porcine teschovirus-1 polyprotein Eukaryotic ribosomes fail to insert a peptide bond between the Gly and Pro residues, yielding separate polypeptides.
   4530..5225    +  CDS            mScarlet: mScarlet is a basic (constitutively fluorescent) red fluorescent protein published in 2016, derived from synthetic construct. It has moderate acid sensitivity.
   5249..5266    -  promoter       T7 promoter (fragment): promoter for bacteriophage T7 RNA polymerase
   5271..5405    -  polyA_signal   SV40 poly(A) signal: SV40 polyadenylation signal
   5472..5495    -  misc_feature   MCS (fragment): pBluescript multiple cloning site
   5508..5526    -  promoter       T3 promoter: promoter for bacteriophage T3 RNA polymerase
   5786..5802    -  protein_bind   lac operator: The lac repressor binds to the lac operator to inhibit transcription in E. coli. This inhibition can be relieved by adding lactose or isopropyl-β-D-thiogalactopyranoside (IPTG). lac repressor encoded by lacI
   5810..5840    -  promoter       lac promoter: promoter for the E. coli lac operon
   5855..5876    -  protein_bind   CAP binding site: CAP binding activates transcription in the presence of cAMP. E. coli catabolite activator protein
   5889..5981    -  CDS            lacI (fragment): lac repressor; lacI; The lac repressor binds to the lac operator to inhibit transcription in E. coli. This inhibition can be relieved by adding lactose or isopropyl-β-D-thiogalactopyranoside (IPTG).
   6164..6752    -  rep_origin     ori: high-copy-number ColE1/pMB1/pBR322/pUC origin of replication
   6923..7783    -  CDS            AmpR: β-lactamase; bla; confers resistance to ampicillin, carbenicillin, and related antibiotics
   7784..7888    -  promoter       AmpR promoter: bla
>Addgene plasmid #196115 | pTol2-nbt-mTagBFP2-P2A-mScarlet | addgene full sequence | sequence record 386837 | Addgene NGS Result
CTAAATTGTAAGCGTTAATCCCATATGGGCAGAGGTGTAAAAAGTACTCAAAAATTTTACTCAAGTGAAA
GTACAAGTACTTAGGGAAAATTTTACTCAATTAAAAGTAAAAGTATCTGGCTAGAATCTTACTTGAGTAA
AAGTAAAAAAGTACTCCATTAAAATTGTACTTGAGTATTAGATCTGTAATACGACTCACTATAGGGACAT
AGAATGCAGGTACGTACCCCTCGAGGTCGACTCTAGACCCTGTCTGTTCCTGATTACATCTAGTTTGCTG
CCTGTCCGGATTATTGCCTGTTTTTTGACTACTCTCTTGTATCCTGTGGTGTACTTTCTATTTTGGTGTG
TTTGACTCGGCCTGTGACCCCAACCATTTATTTGTCTCCTGTAACTGTACCGCATTGACTGATTGTTACT
GACCCGGCCTGGCTTTTAACTACAATTCTTGTTTCCAATTCTACAACCCCACACTTGGTTCCCTTGCTTG
GTCAGAACTCTCTCCTTGGGCCTCTCACGTTAAGACCTGGCGTCATCTGAGTAGCAGAGGGCTAGTCCCG
ATGCCAAAGGCGGCTGTTATAGGCAGAAGGGTGAGCCGCGACTGGGTCCTTGGTGTCTGTTCTGATTTTG
GGACACCCTGCCTTACAGCCCCCCTCAAGTCTCTGATTATTGCCTTGTAACCTTGTAACCAATCAGTGGA
AATCAAGAGACCTGCAAAGCAGGAAGTAGTGTTCTACTTATGTCACTCCAGTCTTTATACATTACATTTT
TGGCTAACTAACTATATTAGAAACATTTTTTATTTTGCATAGCCAATCTACAGTATTTACCCAGTTTTTA
TTTTTAAACTGAATAATTATTTTAAGGATAATATCTGCCTGCAGAATAAATAATTCGATATATGCCATGG
ATAAGCAATATGGTGTCTTGACAAGACAGAATATAATTTGATATTTTAGAAGCATGGCTTTTATGGACTT
ATACACATGTAGGTATGATGTGAGAACCTGGTTAATGGTGTCCATTTGCTGTCATGAGTTTGCTTGGTTA
CTGAGCACAGACTATTTTATGAGCTTTGCCAGGTCCTGCTTTTCTCATCCTTTCAAAACAATGTGTTCCC
TTCACTCCACACAGAGTAATGTCCATGTTCCTGGTGTGTGAGTCTCCTCTTCCAAATGCAGCATCTTCTC
CCCCCCCATGCCATGTGACACTTTCATTAGCATCTCCTCATGCTTTGTGTGAATTCTGCTCTGCCCTACC
CCTCCCCTTATGCAGCACAAGGAAGAAGGGAGAAAGCTGTGTCTGCATATCTGCAAAAGGCTGCCTGACT
GACAGTAAGAATGTCTGTCTCGAGGACCTCTTCCCACACAGCTGTACCACTGAAATCCATATTTATTGGT
AGTACATCTGTTACTAACATTTTAACATTAACAACAGTGATTACATTACCTTCAGAACATTGCAGTAAGG
AACAGACTCCTGTATGCTCATAGTGTAATACCAGGAGAATATATTGTAAATCTTGGGTGTTGCCCACTTT
CAGTGATATCAGCTTTGCTTTCTGTATTTTTTAATCATTTAATGCTCCTTCATAGTAATCTTGAAATGCA
AACATTTTCCTTAAGGTGGGCATAGCCAAACAATATTCAACATCAACACACTGGGCCAAATCAGGATGAT
CTGATCAACAGGCTAACAATCAGATCATATTTGGGAGCCATTTGCCAATGTGGTCCTCTTCCAACATGAT
TATCCAAACTGTCTGATAGATATATCTGCTTGATAGTCAAATATTGGTCAGGCAGGCCATTGAGAAGGCC
TCATGCATGGGCCAATAAGCTGCTGATTGGGTTGCCTACTTGTGGATATTTTACTAGCCTGGCCAGAAAA
AATGTTGCTTGATGCCAATGTCAATAATTGGAAAAAAACATTAAAATATAAGAAGGCTGTTACTTTTTTC
CCAGAAAAGGTGGTAACCATAACTGCCAACTAATTCTGGAAGAGCTGAGTTGGCAGCTTATACTTGGCCA
TTTATCAATCACCACCTATAAGGATGTACCGAGTCTGCGTGCTTATTAGGTATATGTGAGTATGACACAA
TTTTAAACACTATTATGTCTGCAAGAGCTGAGTCAGCAGTTATACTTGGCCATGTATTGCCACCCATAAG
GATGTACTGATTCAATCATTTTTCTCCAAACCCCTAAATTCATATGATGTCTGCCAGCTTATTAGGTACA
GTATATGTGAGTATGATAAAAATATTTGTAATATTTAATATTGGTTGTGTTTTCTCTCTATAGAAATAAT
ACACAATCCAAACAAAAGTGGCATAAATGTGATATATTGTAATGACATGATAAGGAAATTACACTGATTT
ATTGGCTATTAATATTTCTCATTTGCAATCACTATGCTGCTCTGGCAGCTTTTATCAGCACATCAGTGCT
ACAGAAAGAATGGAACCCTGGCTGTCATGCTGATTCTAATGCTCAGCAGCATTTTACACATTTTGCTGCA
TTTTCTAGCTATCAGCTGATTACTCCCAGGATCCCCCTTGTGTTCCACTGCAGATGTATTTACTGATGCT
TAGCTTCTACCAACGGGCACTTACAAGTATTTCTATGTGGGTGTAACTAGAAAGAAGATGGACTATGTAA
AGCATATGGGCCTCTAGTTTGGGCATAACCTTAATGTACATTTGGATGGGAGGTTCCAGGGTAAAGGTTA
ATCCAATAGCACTGGTTTCCCCTAGCTTTGCCACTTTTAATAGGCAAGGTTTCAGCCCTGTCTACTCATA
TGTAAATTGTGATTGTGATTTTATTTCACATTTTTGTTCTGTATGTTTGGACAGATGTCAGTAAAACCAT
TTAACTGCCCCCGTTTGTTCAACCTCCTCGTTCTTCTGCTACATCCACTGGTCTTTACGGAAGCAATTAA
ATAAATTAAGGGCCATATGATTTCCTGCCCTGTAAAACTGGTGTGTGTTTGCGGTCTGAGGCAGATGTGC
TGCTTCCATTTGAATACAGGGGGGATATTGAAACACTGACTCGGGAATCCCCTGGAGAGTGATTTGAGGC
AGAAATGGATATGGAGCAGTATCATGTGATAAAATGAAATTGTGAGGCAGCTGCATAGGGTGGCACCCAT
CCCCACTGCACCTTCCTTCCCCCTACAGCTCCCAGTGATGGACGAGTTGTGTGGGGGATGGTACCTGTCA
CTAATACCTTTGGAGTCATCATTAGGCTAATATTATCAATAACAAGGTTAATGTTTCTATAGGCTTAATC
AGCTTCTCATTCGTGTTTTAATTAGAATTTTTTTTCATTATTTCAGTATAATATTCCTTTGTAATAAGCA
ATAAGCACATTCCCAGCATCTTTTTCACCTTCTTGGTGGTATCTGCCTGATGGTGAGACAATGCAGCATC
CATTTCCATTCCCTCCCTTGTCATTTGATTGGTTCCCATCCCTACAATGCTCAGGGCCAGTGGCTCCACC
CACCATTACATCATCTGAGCCCAGGACCACAGCAAGTGAATAGGAGAGAGCAGCACCCTCCCCAAGGCGT
CACAAGTGTATAAAAGGCAGCAGAAGGAGCCTCTGACAGCCCAGATTCTTAGCCGGCTGGAAACCATCGG
GGTGTTGCACAAAGGGCAAGTAAAGCAACAAGAAAGGGCCACACCATCCACTGATTACACCACTGTAAGA
CTCAACCCAATCAAGCTTGAATTCGCCGCCACCATGGTGTCTAAGGGCGAAGAGCTGATTAAGGAGAACA
TGCACATGAAGCTGTACATGGAGGGCACCGTGGACAACCATCACTTCAAGTGCACATCCGAGGGCGAAGG
CAAGCCCTACGAGGGCACCCAGACCATGAGAATCAAGGTGGTCGAGGGCGGCCCTCTCCCCTTCGCCTTC
GACATCCTGGCTACTAGCTTCCTCTACGGCAGCAAGACCTTCATCAACCACACCCAGGGCATCCCCGACT
TCTTCAAGCAGTCCTTCCCTGAGGGCTTCACATGGGAGAGAGTCACCACATACGAAGACGGGGGCGTGCT
GACCGCTACCCAGGACACCAGCCTCCAGGACGGCTGCCTCATCTACAACGTCAAGATCAGAGGGGTGAAC
TTCACATCCAACGGCCCTGTGATGCAGAAGAAAACACTCGGCTGGGAGGCCTTCACCGAGACGCTGTACC
CCGCTGACGGCGGACTGGAAGGCAGAAACGACATGGCCCTGAAGCTCGTGGGCGGGAGCCATCTGATCGC
AAACGCCAAGACCACATATAGATCCAAGAAACCCGCTAAGAACCTCAAGATGCCTGGCGTCTACTATGTG
GACTACAGACTGGAAAGAATCAAGGAGGCCAACAACGAGACCTACGTCGAGCAGCACGAGGTGGCAGTGG
CCAGATACTGCGACCTCCCTAGCAAACTGGGGCACAAGCTGAATGGGCGCGCCGGAAGCGGAGCTACTAA
CTTCAGCCTGTTAAAGCAAGCAGGAGACGTCGAGGAGAACCCTGGACCTATGGTGAGCAAGGGCGAGGCA
GTGATCAAGGAGTTCATGCGGTTCAAGGTGCACATGGAGGGCTCCATGAACGGCCACGAGTTCGAGATCG
AGGGCGAGGGCGAGGGCCGCCCCTACGAGGGCACCCAGACCGCCAAGCTGAAGGTGACCAAGGGTGGCCC
CCTGCCCTTCTCCTGGGACATCCTGTCCCCTCAGTTCATGTACGGCTCCAGGGCCTTCACCAAGCACCCC
GCCGACATCCCCGACTACTATAAGCAGTCCTTCCCCGAGGGCTTCAAGTGGGAGCGCGTGATGAACTTCG
AGGACGGCGGCGCCGTGACCGTGACCCAGGACACCTCCCTGGAGGACGGCACCCTGATCTACAAGGTGAA
GCTCCGCGGCACCAACTTCCCTCCTGACGGCCCCGTAATGCAGAAGAAGACAATGGGCTGGGAAGCGTCC
ACCGAGCGGTTGTACCCCGAGGACGGCGTGCTGAAGGGCGACATTAAGATGGCCCTGCGCCTGAAGGACG
GCGGCCGATACCTGGCGGACTTCAAGACCACCTACAAGGCCAAGAAGCCCGTGCAGATGCCCGGCGCCTA
CAACGTGGACCGCAAGTTGGACATCACCTCCCACAACGAGGACTACACCGTGGTGGAACAGTACGAACGC
TCCGAGGGCCGCCACTCCACCGGCGGCATGGACGAGCTGTACAAGTAAATCTAGTCTCGAGGCTAGAACT
ATAGTGAGTCGTATTACGTAGATCCAGACATGATAAGATACATTGATGAGTTTGGACAAACCACAACTAG
AATGCAGTGAAAAAAATGCTTTATTTGTGAAATTTGTGATGCTATTGCTTTATTTGTAACCATTATAAGC
TGCAATAAACAAGTTAACAACAACAATTGCATTCATTTTATGTTTCAGGTTCAGGGGGAGGTGTGGGAGG
TTTTTTAATTCGCGGCCGCCACCGCGGTGGAGCTCCAGCTTTTGTTCCCTTTAGTGAGGGTTAATTGGGC
CCAAGTGATCTCCAAAAAATAAGTACTTTTTGACTGTAAATAAAATTGTAAGGAGTAAAAAGTACTTTTT
TTTCTAAAAAAATGTAATTAAGTAAAAGTAAAAGTATTGATTTTTAATTGTACTCAAGTAAAGTAAAAAT
CCCCAAAAATAATACTTAAGTACAGTAATCAAGTAAAATTACTCAAGTACTTTACACCTCTGGGTACTGT
TTCGCGCTTGGCGTAATCATGGTCATAGCTGTTTCCTGTGTGAAATTGTTATCCGCTCACAATTCCACAC
AACATACGAGCCGGAAGCATAAAGTGTAAAGCCTGGGGTGCCTAATGAGTGAGCTAACTCACATTAATTG
CGTTGCGCTCACTGCCCGCTTTCCAGTCGGGAAACCTGTCGTGCCAGCTGCATTAATGAATCGGCCAACG
CGCGGGGAGAGGCGGTTTGCGTATTGGGCGCTCTTCCGCTTCCTCGCTCACTGACTCGCTGCGCTCGGTC
GTTCGGCTGCGGCGAGCGGTATCAGCTCACTCAAAGGCGGTAATACGGTTATCCACAGAATCAGGGGATA
ACGCAGGAAAGAACATGTGAGCAAAAGGCCAGCAAAAGGCCAGGAACCGTAAAAAGGCCGCGTTGCTGGC
GTTTTTCCATAGGCTCCGCCCCCCTGACGAGCATCACAAAAATCGACGCTCAAGTCAGAGGTGGCGAAAC
CCGACAGGACTATAAAGATACCAGGCGTTTCCCCCTGGAAGCTCCCTCGTGCGCTCTCCTGTTCCGACCC
TGCCGCTTACCGGATACCTGTCCGCCTTTCTCCCTTCGGGAAGCGTGGCGCTTTCTCATAGCTCACGCTG
TAGGTATCTCAGTTCGGTGTAGGTCGTTCGCTCCAAGCTGGGCTGTGTGCACGAACCCCCCGTTCAGCCC
GACCGCTGCGCCTTATCCGGTAACTATCGTCTTGAGTCCAACCCGGTAAGACACGACTTATCGCCACTGG
CAGCAGCCACTGGTAACAGGATTAGCAGAGCGAGGTATGTAGGCGGTGCTACAGAGTTCTTGAAGTGGTG
GCCTAACTACGGCTACACTAGAAGAACAGTATTTGGTATCTGCGCTCTGCTGAAGCCAGTTACCTTCGGA
AAAAGAGTTGGTAGCTCTTGATCCGGCAAACAAACCACCGCTGGTAGCGGTGGTTTTTTTGTTTGCAAGC
AGCAGATTACGCGCAGAAAAAAAGGATCTCAAGAAGATCCTTTGATCTTTTCTACGGGGTCTGACGCTCA
GTGGAACGAAAACTCACGTTAAGGGATTTTGGTCATGAGATTATCAAAAAGGATCTTCACCTAGATCCTT
TTAAATTAAAAATGAAGTTTTAAATCAATCTAAAGTATATATGAGTAAACTTGGTCTGACAGTTACCAAT
GCTTAATCAGTGAGGCACCTATCTCAGCGATCTGTCTATTTCGTTCATCCATAGTTGCCTGACTCCCCGT
CGTGTAGATAACTACGATACGGGAGGGCTTACCATCTGGCCCCAGTGCTGCAATGATACCGCGAGACCCA
CGCTCACCGGCTCCAGATTTATCAGCAATAAACCAGCCAGCCGGAAGGGCCGAGCGCAGAAGTGGTCCTG
CAACTTTATCCGCCTCCATCCAGTCTATTAATTGTTGCCGGGAAGCTAGAGTAAGTAGTTCGCCAGTTAA
TAGTTTGCGCAACGTTGTTGCCATTGCTACAGGCATCGTGGTGTCACGCTCGTCGTTTGGTATGGCTTCA
TTCAGCTCCGGTTCCCAACGATCAAGGCGAGTTACATGATCCCCCATGTTGTGCAAAAAAGCGGTTAGCT
CCTTCGGTCCTCCGATCGTTGTCAGAAGTAAGTTGGCCGCAGTGTTATCACTCATGGTTATGGCAGCACT
GCATAATTCTCTTACTGTCATGCCATCCGTAAGATGCTTTTCTGTGACTGGTGAGTACTCAACCAAGTCA
TTCTGAGAATAGTGTATGCGGCGACCGAGTTGCTCTTGCCCGGCGTCAATACGGGATAATACCGCGCCAC
ATAGCAGAACTTTAAAAGTGCTCATCATTGGAAAACGTTCTTCGGGGCGAAAACTCTCAAGGATCTTACC
GCTGTTGAGATCCAGTTCGATGTAACCCACTCGTGCACCCAACTGATCTTCAGCATCTTTTACTTTCACC
AGCGTTTCTGGGTGAGCAAAAACAGGAAGGCAAAATGCCGCAAAAAAGGGAATAAGGGCGACACGGAAAT
GTTGAATACTCATACTCTTCCTTTTTCAATATTATTGAAGCATTTATCAGGGTTATTGTCTCATGAGCGG
ATACATATTTGAATGTATTTAGAAAAATAAACAAATAGGGGTTCCGCGCACATTTCCCCGAAAAGTGCCA
C
